>Addgene plasmid #144728 | TFORF3252 | addgene full sequence | sequence record 404334 | Addgene NGS Result
TTAATGTAGTCTTATGCAATACTCTTGTAGTCTTGCAACATGGTAACGATGAGTTAGCAACATGCCTTAC
AAGGAGAGAAAAAGCACCGTGCATGCCGATTGGTGGAAGTAAGGTGGTACGATCGTGCCTTATTAGGAAG
GCAACAGACGGGTCTGACATGGATTGGACGAACCACTGAATTGCCGCATTGCAGAGATATTGTATTTAAG
TGCCTAGCTCGATACATAAACGGGTCTCTCTGGTTAGACCAGATCTGAGCCTGGGAGCTCTCTGGCTAAC
TAGGGAACCCACTGCTTAAGCCTCAATAAAGCTTGCCTTGAGTGCTTCAAGTAGTGTGTGCCCGTCTGTT
GTGTGACTCTGGTAACTAGAGATCCCTCAGACCCTTTTAGTCAGTGTGGAAAATCTCTAGCAGTGGCGCC
CGAACAGGGACTTGAAAGCGAAAGGGAAACCAGAGGAGCTCTCTCGACGCAGGACTCGGCTTGCTGAAGC
GCGCACGGCAAGAGGCGAGGGGCGGCGACTGGTGAGTACGCCAAAAATTTTGACTAGCGGAGGCTAGAAG
GAGAGAGATGGGTGCGAGAGCGTCAGTATTAAGCGGGGGAGAATTAGATCGCGATGGGAAAAAATTCGGT
TAAGGCCAGGGGGAAAGAAAAAATATAAATTAAAACATATAGTATGGGCAAGCAGGGAGCTAGAACGATT
CGCAGTTAATCCTGGCCTGTTAGAAACATCAGAAGGCTGTAGACAAATACTGGGACAGCTACAACCATCC
CTTCAGACAGGATCAGAAGAACTTAGATCATTATATAATACAGTAGCAACCCTCTATTGTGTGCATCAAA
GGATAGAGATAAAAGACACCAAGGAAGCTTTAGACAAGATAGAGGAAGAGCAAAACAAAAGTAAGACCAC
CGCACAGCAAGCGGCCGCTGATCTTCAGACCTGGAGGAGGAGATATGAGGGACAATTGGAGAAGTGAATT
ATATAAATATAAAGTAGTAAAAATTGAACCATTAGGAGTAGCACCCACCAAGGCAAAGAGAAGAGTGGTG
CAGAGAGAAAAAAGAGCAGTGGGAATAGGAGCTTTGTTCCTTGGGTTCTTGGGAGCAGCAGGAAGCACTA
TGGGCGCAGCGTCAATGACGCTGACGGTACAGGCCAGACAATTATTGTCTGGTATAGTGCAGCAGCAGAA
CAATTTGCTGAGGGCTATTGAGGCGCAACAGCATCTGTTGCAACTCACAGTCTGGGGCATCAAGCAGCTC
CAGGCAAGAATCCTGGCTGTGGAAAGATACCTAAAGGATCAACAGCTCCTGGGGATTTGGGGTTGCTCTG
GAAAACTCATTTGCACCACTGCTGTGCCTTGGAATGCTAGTTGGAGTAATAAATCTCTGGAACAGATTTG
GAATCACACGACCTGGATGGAGTGGGACAGAGAAATTAACAATTACACAAGCTTAATACACTCCTTAATT
GAAGAATCGCAAAACCAGCAAGAAAAGAATGAACAAGAATTATTGGAATTAGATAAATGGGCAAGTTTGT
GGAATTGGTTTAACATAACAAATTGGCTGTGGTATATAAAATTATTCATAATGATAGTAGGAGGCTTGGT
AGGTTTAAGAATAGTTTTTGCTGTACTTTCTATAGTGAATAGAGTTAGGCAGGGATATTCACCATTATCG
TTTCAGACCCACCTCCCAACCCCGAGGGGACCCATGCATTGCATCTCAATTAGTCAGCAACCAGGTGTGG
AAAGTCCCCAGGCTCCCCAGCAGGCAGAAGTATGCAAAGCATGCGTCTCAATTAGTCAGCAACCATAGTC
CCGCCCCTAACTCCGCCCATCCCGCCCCTAACTCCGCCCAGTTCCGCCCATTCTCCGCCCCATGGCTGAC
TAATTTTTTTTATTTATGCAGAGGCCGAGGCCGCCTCGGCCTCTGAGCTATTCCAGAAGTAGTGAGGAGG
CTTTTTTGGAGGCCTAGGCTTTTGCAAAAAGCTTTCTAGAGGTACCACCGGAGCTTACCATGACCGAGTA
CAAGCCCACGGTGCGCCTCGCCACCCGCGACGACGTCCCCAGGGCCGTACGCACCCTCGCCGCCGCGTTC
GCCGACTACCCCGCCACGCGCCACACCGTCGATCCGGACCGCCACATCGAGCGGGTCACCGAGCTGCAAG
AACTCTTCCTCACGCGCGTCGGGCTCGACATCGGCAAGGTGTGGGTCGCGGACGACGGCGCCGCCGTGGC
GGTCTGGACCACGCCGGAGAGCGTCGAAGCGGGGGCGGTGTTCGCCGAGATCGGCCCGCGCATGGCCGAG
TTGAGCGGTTCCCGGCTGGCCGCGCAGCAACAGATGGAAGGCCTCCTGGCGCCGCACCGGCCCAAGGAGC
CCGCGTGGTTCCTGGCCACCGTCGGCGTCTCGCCCGACCACCAGGGCAAGGGTCTGGGCAGCGCCGTCGT
GCTCCCCGGAGTGGAGGCGGCCGAGCGCGCCGGGGTGCCCGCCTTCCTGGAGACCTCCGCGCCCCGCAAC
CTCCCCTTCTACGAGCGGCTCGGCTTCACCGTCACCGCCGACGTCGAGGTGCCCGAAGGACCGCGCACCT
GGTGCATGACCCGCAAGCCCGGTGCCAGTTAACGAATTCTAGATCTTGAGACAAATGGCAGTATTCATCC
ACAATTTTAAAAGAAAAGGGGGGATTGGGGGGTACAGTGCAGGGGAAAGAATAGTAGACATAATAGCAAC
AGACATACAAACTAAAGAATTACAAAAACAAATTACAAAAATTCAAAATTTTCGGGTTTATTACAGGGAC
AGCAGAGATCCACTTTGGCGCCGGCTCGAGGCCTGCAGGTGCAAAGATGGATAAAGTTTTAAACAGAGAG
GAATCTTTGCAGCTAATGGACCTTCTAGGTCTTGAAAGGAGTGGGAATTGGCTCCGGTGCCCGTCAGTGG
GCAGAGCGCACATCGCCCACAGTCCCCGAGAAGTTGGGGGGAGGGGTCGGCAATTGAACCGGTGCCTAGA
GAAGGTGGCGCGGGGTAAACTGGGAAAGTGATGTCGTGTACTGGCTCCGCCTTTTTCCCGAGGGTGGGGG
AGAACCGTATATAAGTGCAGTAGTCGCCGTGAACGTTCTTTTTCGCAACGGGTTTGCCGCCAGAACACAG
GTAAGTGCCGTGTGTGGTTCCCGCGGGCCTGGCCTCTTTACGGGTTATGGCCCTTGCGTGCCTTGAATTA
CTTCCACCTGGCTGCAGTACGTGATTCTTGATCCCGAGCTTCGGGTTGGAAGTGGGTGGGAGAGTTCGAG
GCCTTGCGCTTAAGGAGCCCCTTCGCCTCGTGCTTGAGTTGAGGCCTGGCCTGGGCGCTGGGGCCGCCGC
GTGCGAATCTGGTGGCACCTTCGCGCCTGTCTCGCTGCTTTCGATAAGTCTCTAGCCATTTAAAATTTTT
GATGACCTGCTGCGACGCTTTTTTTCTGGCAAGATAGTCTTGTAAATGCGGGCCAAGATCTGCACACTGG
TATTTCGGTTTTTGGGGCCGCGGGCGGCGACGGGGCCCGTGCGTCCCAGCGCACATGTTCGGCGAGGCGG
GGCCTGCGAGCGCGGCCACCGAGAATCGGACGGGGGTAGTCTCAAGCTGGCCGGCCTGCTCTGGTGCCTG
GCCTCGCGCCGCCGTGTATCGCCCCGCCCTGGGCGGCAAGGCTGGCCCGGTCGGCACCAGTTGCGTGAGC
GGAAAGATGGCCGCTTCCCGGCCCTGCTGCAGGGAGCTCAAAATGGAGGACGCGGCGCTCGGGAGAGCGG
GCGGGTGAGTCACCCACACAAAGGAAAAGGGCCTTTCCGTCCTCAGCCGTCGCTTCATGTGACTCCACGG
AGTACCGGGCGCCGTCCAGGCACCTCGATTAGTTCTCGAGCTTTTGGAGTACGTCGTCTTTAGGTTGGGG
GGAGGGGTTTTATGCGATGGAGTTTCCCCACACTGAGTGGGTGGAGACTGAAGTTAGGCCAGCTTGGCAC
TTGATGTAATTCTCCTTGGAATTTGCCCTTTTTGAGTTTGGATCTTGGTTCATTCTCAAGCCTCAGACAG
TGGTTCAAAGTTTTTTTCTTCCATTTCAGGTGTCGTGAGGCTAGCATCGATTGATCAACAAGTTTGTACA
AAAAAGTTGGCATGGACTGCGTGATCTTTGAGGAAGTGGCTGTGAACTTCACCCCAGAAGAGTGGGCATT
GCTGGATCATGCTCAGAGGAGCCTCTACAGAGATGTGATGCTGGAGACCTGCAGGAACCTTGCCTCCTTG
GATTGTTACATTTATGTTAGAACCAGTGGATCAAGTTCTCAGAGGGACGTTTTTGGGAATGGAATATCCA
ATGATGAAGAAATTGTAAAGTTCACAGGAAGTGATTCCTGGTCTATTTTTGGAGAAAATTGGAGATTTGA
TAACACTGGAGATCAGCACCAAATCCCACAGAGGCATCTGAGAAGTCAGCTGGGGAGACTCTGTGAAAGT
AATGAAGGTCATCAATGCGGAGAGACCTTGAGCCAGACTGCGAACCTTCTTGTGCACAAGAGTTACCCTA
CCGAAGCTAAACCCTCTGAGTGCACTAAGTGTGGCAAAGCCTTCGAGAATCGGCAGAGATCTCACACTGG
ACAGAGACCGTGTAAGGAATGTGGGCAAGCCTGCAGCTGCCTCTCCTGCCAAAGCCCTCCTATGAAAACG
CAGACTGTAGAGAAACCCTGTAATTGCCAGGACTCAAGGACAGCATCTGTGACATACGTGAAAAGTCTCA
GCAGTAAAAAGTCTTATGAATGTCAGAAATGTGGAAAAGCTTTCATTTGTCCCTCATCTTTCAGGGGACA
TGTGAATAGTCATCATGGGCAGAAAACCCATGCATGTAAAGTATGTGGGAAGACCTTTATGTATTACTCC
TACCTTACACGGCACGTAAGAACTCACACAGGAGAGAAACCCTATGAGTGTAAGGAGTGTGGGAAAGCCT
TCAGCTGTCCCTCGTACTTTCGAGAACATGTCAGAACACACACTGGAGAGAAACCGTATGAATGTAAGCA
TTGTGGAAAATCATTCAGCTGTTACTCCTCCTTTAGAGATCACGTGAGGACGCACACTGGAGAGAAACCC
TGTCAGTGTAAACATTGCGGAAAAGCGTTCACTTGTTACTCGTCTCTTCGAGAACATGGGAGAACGCACA
GTGGAGAGAAACCCTATGAATGTAAGGAATGCGGCAAAGCCTTCAGGTACCCCTCCTCTCTGCGAGCACA
CATGAGAATGCACACCGGAGAGAAGCCCTATGTGTGCAAGCAGTGTGGGAAGGCCTTCGGATGTCCCACT
TACTTTAGAAGACATGTGAAAACACACAGCGGGGTGAAGCCCTATCAATGTAAAGAGTGTGGGAAAGCCT
ACAGTTTTTCCTCCTCCCTTCGAATCCACGTGAGGACGCATACTGGAGAGAAGCCCTTTGAGTGTAAGCA
TTGTGGGAAAGCCTTCAGCTGTCACTCCTCCCTTCGAGAGCATGTGCGAACCCACAGCGGAGAGAAACCG
TACGAATGTAATCAATGTGGGAAAGCCTTCAGCCACGCTCAGTACTTTCAAAAGCATGTGAGATCACACA
GTGGGGTCAAACCCTACGAATGTACTGAATGTGGGAAAGCCTACAGTTGTTCCTCGTCCCTTCGTGTGCA
CGTGAGAACGCACACTGGAGAGAGACCGTATGAATGCAAGCAGTGTGGGAAAACCTTCAGGTATCTCGCA
TCGCTTCAAGCACATGTGAGAACACATGCTGGAGCGTGCCCAACTTTCTTGTACAAAGTGGTTGATATCG
GTAAGCCTATCCCTAACCCTCTCCTCGGTCTCGATTCTACGTAGTAATGAACTAGTCCGTAACTTGAAAG
TATTTCGATTTCTTGGCTTTATATATCTTGTGGAAAGGACGATTAGTACTATCCCTGAGCCTCTGCACGC
GTTAAGTCGACAATCAACCTCTGGATTACAAAATTTGTGAAAGATTGACTGGTATTCTTAACTATGTTGC
TCCTTTTACGCTATGTGGATACGCTGCTTTAATGCCTTTGTATCATGCTATTGCTTCCCGTATGGCTTTC
ATTTTCTCCTCCTTGTATAAATCCTGGTTGCTGTCTCTTTATGAGGAGTTGTGGCCCGTTGTCAGGCAAC
GTGGCGTGGTGTGCACTGTGTTTGCTGACGCAACCCCCACTGGTTGGGGCATTGCCACCACCTGTCAGCT
CCTTTCCGGGACTTTCGCTTTCCCCCTCCCTATTGCCACGGCGGAACTCATCGCCGCCTGCCTTGCCCGC
TGCTGGACAGGGGCTCGGCTGTTGGGCACTGACAATTCCGTGGTGTTGTCGGGGAAATCATCGTCCTTTC
CTTGGCTGCTCGCCTGTGTTGCCACCTGGATTCTGCGCGGGACGTCCTTCTGCTACGTCCCTTCGGCCCT
CAATCCAGCGGACCTTCCTTCCCGCGGCCTGCTGCCGGCTCTGCGGCCTCTTCCGCGTCTTCGCCTTCGC
CCTCAGACGAGTCGGATCTCCCTTTGGGCCGCCTCCCCGCGTCGACTTTAAGACCAATGACTTACAAGGC
AGCTGTAGATCTTAGCCACTTTTTAAAAGAAAAGGGGGGACTGGAAGGGCTAATTCACTCCCAACGAAGA
CAAGATCTGCTTTTTGCTTGTACTGGGTCTCTCTGGTTAGACCAGATCTGAGCCTGGGAGCTCTCTGGCT
AACTAGGGAACCCACTGCTTAAGCCTCAATAAAGCTTGCCTTGAGTGCTTCAAGTAGTGTGTGCCCGTCT
GTTGTGTGACTCTGGTAACTAGAGATCCCTCAGACCCTTTTAGTCAGTGTGGAAAATCTCTAGCAGTACG
TATAGTAGTTCATGTCATCTTATTATTCAGTATTTATAACTTGCAAAGAAATGAATATCAGAGAGTGAGA
GGAACTTGTTTATTGCAGCTTATAATGGTTACAAATAAAGCAATAGCATCACAAATTTCACAAATAAAGC
ATTTTTTTCACTGCATTCTAGTTGTGGTTTGTCCAAACTCATCAATGTATCTTATCATGTCTGGCTCTAG
CTATCCCGCCCCTAACTCCGCCCATCCCGCCCCTAACTCCGCCCAGTTCCGCCCATTCTCCGCCCCATGG
CTGACTAATTTTTTTTATTTATGCAGAGGCCGAGGCCGCCTCGGCCTCTGAGCTATTCCAGAAGTAGTGA
GGAGGCTTTTTTGGAGGCCTAGGGACGTACCCAATTCGCCCTATAGTGAGTCGTATTACGCGCGCTCACT
GGCCGTCGTTTTACAACGTCGTGACTGGGAAAACCCTGGCGTTACCCAACTTAATCGCCTTGCAGCACAT
CCCCCTTTCGCCAGCTGGCGTAATAGCGAAGAGGCCCGCACCGATCGCCCTTCCCAACAGTTGCGCAGCC
TGAATGGCGAATGGG
[124 nt withheld, positions 7436-7559]
C
[91 nt withheld, positions 7561-7651]
A
[49 nt withheld, positions 7653-7701]
CCTTTGACGTTGGAGTCCACGTTCTTT
[37 nt withheld, positions 7729-7765]
ACCCTATCTCGGTCTATTCTTTTGATTTATAAGGGATTTTGCCGATTTCGGCCTATTGGTTAAAAAATGA
GCTGATTTAACAAAAATTTAACGCGAATTTTAACAAAATATTAACGCTTACAATTTAGGTGGCACTTTTC
GGGGAAATGTGCGCGGAACCCCTATTTGTTTATTTTTCTAAATACATTCAAATATGTATCCGCTCATGAG
ACAATAACCCTGATAAATGCTTCAATAATATTGAAAAAGGAAGAGTATGAGTATTCAACATTTCCGTGTC
GCCCTTATTCCCTTTTTTGCGGCATTTTGCCTTCCTGTTTTTGCTCACCCAGAAACGCTGGTGAAAGTAA
AAGATGCTGAAGATCAGTTGGGTGCACGAGTGGGTTACATCGAACTGGATCTCAACAGCGGTAAGATCCT
TGAGAGTTTTCGCCCCGAAGAACGTTTTCCAATGATGAGCACTTTTAAAGTTCTGCTATGTGGCGCGGTA
TTATCCCGTATTGACGCCGGGCAAGAGCAACTCGGTCGCCGCATACACTATTCTCAGAATGACTTGGTTG
AGTACTCACCAGTCACAGAAAAGCATCTTACGGATGGCATGACAGTAAGAGAATTATGCAGTGCTGCCAT
AACCATGAGTGATAACACTGCGGCCAACTTACTTCTGACAACGATCGGAGGACCGAAGGAGCTAACCGCT
TTTTTGCACAACATGGGGGATCATGTAACTCGCCTTGATCGTTGGGAACCGGAGCTGAATGAAGCCATAC
CAAACGACGAGCGTGACACCACGATGCCTGTAGCAATGGCAACAACGTTGCGCAAACTATTAACTGGCGA
ACTACTTACTCTAGCTTCCCGGCAACAATTAATAGACTGGATGGAGGCGGATAAAGTTGCAGGACCACTT
CTGCGCTCGGCCCTTCCGGCTGGCTGGTTTATTGCTGATAAATCTGGAGCCGGTGAGCGTGGGTCTCGCG
GTATCATTGCAGCACTGGGGCCAGATGGTAAGCCCTCCCGTATCGTAGTTATCTACACGACGGGGAGTCA
GGCAACTATGGATGAACGAAATAGACAGATCGCTGAGATAGGTGCCTCACTGATTAAGCATTGGTAACTG
TCAGACCAAGTTTACTCATATATACTTTAGATTGATTTAAAACTTCATTTTTAATTTAAAAGGATCTAGG
TGAAGATCCTTTTTGATAATCTCATGACCAAAATCCCTTAACGTGAGTTTTCGTTCCACTGAGCGTCAGA
CCCCGTAGAAAAGATCAAAGGATCTTCTTGAGATCCTTTTTTTCTGCGCGTAATCTGCTGCTTGCAAACA
AAAAAACCACCGCTACCAGCGGTGGTTTGTTTGCCGGATCAAGAGCTACCAACTCTTTTTCCGAAGGTAA
CTGGCTTCAGCAGAGCGCAGATACCAAATACTGTTCTTCTAGTGTAGCCGTAGTTAGGCCACCACTTCAA
GAACTCTGTAGCACCGCCTACATACCTCGCTCTGCTAATCCTGTTACCAGTGGCTGCTGCCAGTGGCGAT
AAGTCGTGTCTTACCGGGTTGGACTCAAGACGATAGTTACCGGATAAGGCGCAGCGGTCGGGCTGAACGG
GGGGTTCGTGCACACAGCCCAGCTTGGAGCGAACGACCTACACCGAACTGAGATACCTACAGCGTGAGCT
ATGAGAAAGCGCCACGCTTCCCGAAGGGAGAAAGGCGGACAGGTATCCGGTAAGCGGCAGGGTCGGAACA
GGAGAGCGCACGAGGGAGCTTCCAGGGGGAAACGCCTGGTATCTTTATAGTCCTGTCGGGTTTCGCCACC
TCTGACTTGAGCGTCGATTTTTGTGATGCTCGTCAGGGGGGCGGAGCCTATGGAAAAACGCCAGCAACGC
GGCCTTTTTACGGTTCCTGGCCTTTTGCTGGCCTTTTGCTCACATGTTCTTTCCTGCGTTATCCCCTGAT
TCTGTGGATAACCGTATTACCGCCTTTGAGTGAGCTGATACCGCTCGCCGCAGCCGAACGACCGAGCGCA
GCGAGTCAGTGAGCGAGGAAGCGGAAGAGCGCCCAATACGCAAACCGCCTCTCCCCGCGCGTTGGCCGAT
TCATTAATGCAGCTGGCACGACAGGTTTCCCGACTGGAAAGCGGGCAGTGAGCGCAACGCAATTAATGTG
AGTTAGCTCACTCATTAGGCACCCCAGGCTTTACACTTTATGCTTCCGGCTCGTATGTTGTGTGGAATTG
TGAGCGGATAACAATTTCACACAGGAAACAGCTATGACCATGATTACGCCAAGCGCGCAATTAACCCTCA
CTAAAGGGAACAAAAGCTGGAGCTGCAAGC
Features (pLannotate 1.2.2; 34 found; start..end, strand, type, name):
      5..231     +  promoter       RSV promoter: Rous sarcoma virus enhancer/promoter
    232..412     +  LTR            5' LTR (truncated): truncated 5' long terminal repeat (LTR) from HIV-1
    459..584     +  misc_feature   HIV-1 Ψ: packaging signal of human immunodeficiency virus type 1
    568..931     +  CDS            HIV-1 gag (fragment): gag protein from human immunodeficiency virus 1; gag
   1077..1310    +  misc_feature   RRE: The Rev response element (RRE) of HIV-1 allows for Rev-dependent mRNA export from the nucleus to the cytoplasm.
   1687..1713    +  CDS            Rev (fragment): human immunodeficiency virus 1 (HIV-1) Rev protein; rev; enhances nuclear export of unspliced and incompletely spliced viral mRNAs
   1720..1743    +  promoter       SV40 promoter (fragment): SV40 early promoter
   1744..1815    +  promoter       SV40 promoter (fragment): SV40 enhancer and early promoter
   1839..1974    +  rep_origin     SV40 ori: SV40 origin of replication
   2020..2616    +  CDS            PuroR (fragment): puromycin N-acetyltransferase; pac from Streptomyces; confers resistance to puromycin
   2665..2782    +  misc_feature   cPPT/CTS: central polypurine tract and central termination sequence of HIV-1
   2847..2913    +  CDS            small t antigen (fragment): SV40 (simian virus 40) small t antigen
   2920..4098    +  promoter       EF-1α promoter: strong constitutive promoter for human elongation factor EF-1α
   4119..4136    +  protein_bind   attB1 (fragment): mutant version of attB; core recombination site for the Gateway® BP reaction BP Clonase™
   4142..4852    +  CDS            ZNF77 (fragment): ZNF77_HUMAN - Experimental evidence at protein level: Swiss-Prot protein existence level 1. May be involved in transcriptional regulation. From Homo sapiens (Human).
   5779..5802    -  protein_bind   attB2: mutant version of attB; recombination site for the Gateway® BP reaction BP Clonase™
   5810..5851    +  CDS            V5 tag: epitope tag from simian virus 5
   5867..5920    +  promoter       U6 promoter (fragment): RNA polymerase III promoter for human U6 snRNA
   5962..6550    +  misc_feature   WPRE: woodchuck hepatitis virus posttranscriptional regulatory element
   6601..6620    +  misc_feature   cPPT/CTS (fragment): central polypurine tract and central termination sequence of HIV-1
   6622..6855    +  LTR            3' LTR (ΔU3): self-inactivating 3' long terminal repeat (LTR) from HIV-1
   6933..7054    +  polyA_signal   SV40 poly(A) signal: SV40 polyadenylation signal
   7094..7229    +  rep_origin     SV40 ori: SV40 origin of replication
   7250..7268    -  promoter       T7 promoter: promoter for bacteriophage T7 RNA polymerase
   7276..7431    +  CDS            lacZα (fragment): LacZα fragment of β-galactosidase; lacZ fragment
   7436..7864    +  rep_origin     f1 ori (sequence partly withheld): f1 bacteriophage origin of replication; arrow indicates direction of (+) strand synthesis
   7917..8021    +  promoter       AmpR promoter: bla
   8022..8882    +  CDS            AmpR: β-lactamase; bla; confers resistance to ampicillin, carbenicillin, and related antibiotics
   9053..9641    +  rep_origin     ori: high-copy-number ColE1/pMB1/pBR322/pUC origin of replication
   9824..9916    +  CDS            lacI (fragment): lac repressor; lacI; The lac repressor binds to the lac operator to inhibit transcription in E. coli. This inhibition can be relieved by adding lactose or isopropyl-β-D-thiogalactopyranoside (IPTG).
   9929..9950    +  protein_bind   CAP binding site: CAP binding activates transcription in the presence of cAMP. E. coli catabolite activator protein
   9965..9995    +  promoter       lac promoter: promoter for the E. coli lac operon
  10003..10019   +  protein_bind   lac operator: The lac repressor binds to the lac operator to inhibit transcription in E. coli. This inhibition can be relieved by adding lactose or isopropyl-β-D-thiogalactopyranoside (IPTG). lac repressor encoded by lacI
  10064..10082   +  promoter       T3 promoter: promoter for bacteriophage T3 RNA polymerase
