[The description below was written by a language model from this plasmid's Addgene catalogue record and pLannotate feature annotations shown in this document.]
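Description:
TFORF3252 is a lentiviral mammalian expression plasmid built on the pLX_TRC317 backbone from the Broad Institute Genetic Perturbation Platform, carrying the human zinc finger gene ZNF77 as one member of a barcoded transcription factor ORF collection. In bacteria it is maintained through a high-copy ColE1/pUC-type origin and selected with ampicillin via the β-lactamase gene. An f1 origin and remnants of a lac/T7/T3 cloning region are also present in the backbone. The depositor warns that the plasmid can recombine, as is common for LTR-containing vectors.

The viral portion has a third-generation, self-inactivating layout. An RSV promoter drives a truncated HIV-1 5' LTR, followed by the Ψ packaging signal, a gag fragment, the RRE for Rev-dependent nuclear export, a cPPT/CTS element, WPRE to enhance transcript expression, and a ΔU3 3' LTR with a downstream SV40 polyadenylation signal. Within the proviral region, an SV40 promoter/origin segment sits upstream of the puromycin N-acetyltransferase gene, allowing selection of transduced cells. A separate EF-1α promoter drives the ZNF77 ORF. The ORF was introduced by Gateway cloning and is flanked by attB1 and attB2 sites, with a V5 epitope tag just downstream of attB2 to give a C-terminal fusion. The automated annotation matches only the first part of the insert to ZNF77, but the spacing between the att sites is consistent with the recorded insert size. The unique 24-bp barcode described in the record is not annotated in the feature table, so its position is not stated.

The construct is intended for overexpressing ZNF77 in mammalian cells, individually or in pooled screens where the barcode identifies the transcription factor delivered, as in directed differentiation studies.
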