Addgene plasmid #144728: TFORF3252
Purpose: Lentiviral vector for overexpressing transcription factor ORFs with unique 24-bp barcodes. Barcodes facilitate identification of transcription factors in pooled screens.
Depositing lab: Feng Zhang. Depositing organization: Broad Institute. Publication: A transcription factor atlas of directed differentiation. Joung J, Ma S, Tay T, Geiger-Schuller KR, Kirchgatterer PC, Verdine VK, Guo B, Arias-Garcia MA, Allen WE, Singh A, Kuksenko O, Abudayyeh OO, Gootenberg JS, Fu Z, Macrae RK, Buenrostro JD, Regev A, Zhang F. Cell. 2023 Jan 5;186(1):209-229.e26. doi: 10.1016/j.cell.2022.11.026. PubMed 36608654.
Backbone
  Vector backbone: pLX_TRC317
  Backbone manufacturer: Broad Institute Genetic Perturbation Platform
  Backbone size w/o insert (bp): 8264
  Vector type: Mammalian Expression, Lentiviral
  Selectable markers: Puromycin
Growth in bacteria
  Bacterial resistance: Ampicillin, 100 μg/mL
  Growth temperature: 37°C
  Growth strain: NEB Stable
  Copy number: High Copy
Gene/Insert
  Gene/Insert name: ZNF77
  Species: H. sapiens (human)
  Insert size (bp): 1841
  Entrez Gene: ZNF77 (a.k.a. pT1)
  Promoter: EF1a
  Tag / fusion protein: V5 (C terminal on insert)
  Cloning method: Gateway Cloning
  Sequencing primers: 5′ GGGTGGAGACTGAAGTTAGGCCAG; 3′ CACATAGCGTAAAAGGAGCAACATAG
Resource information
  A portion of this plasmid was derived from a plasmid made by: Broad Institute Genetic Perturbation Platform
Terms and licenses: Academic/Nonprofit Terms; Industry Terms: Not Available to Industry
Depositor comments: NM_021217.2 Please test multiple small colonies in case of plasmid recombination. To make this collection available in a timely manner, a portion of this collection was not fully sequenced by Addgene. If an Addgene verified full plasmid sequence is not available, please contact us prior to placing an order to request the full sequence.
How to cite: TFORF3252 was a gift from Feng Zhang (Addgene plasmid # 144728 ; http://n2t.net/addgene:144728 ; RRID:Addgene_144728)
