>Addgene plasmid #144728 | TFORF3252 | depositor partial sequence | sequence record 286299 | Insert
ATCGATTGATCAACAAGTTTGTACAAAAAAGTTGGCATGGACTGCGTGATCTTTGAGGAAGTGGCTGTGA
ACTTCACCCCAGAAGAGTGGGCATTGCTGGATCATGCTCAGAGGAGCCTCTACAGAGATGTGATGCTGGA
GACCTGCAGGAACCTTGCCTCCTTGGATTGTTACATTTATGTTAGAACCAGTGGATCAAGTTCTCAGAGG
GACGTTTTTGGGAATGGAATATCCAATGATGAAGAAATTGTAAAGTTCACAGGAAGTGATTCCTGGTCTA
TTTTTGGAGAAAATTGGAGATTTGATAACACTGGAGATCAGCACCAAATCCCACAGAGGCATCTGAGAAG
TCAGCTGGGGAGACTCTGTGAAAGTAATGAAGGTCATCAATGCGGAGAGACCTTGAGCCAGACTGCGAAC
CTTCTTGTGCACAAGAGTTACCCTACCGAAGCTAAACCCTCTGAGTGCACTAAGTGTGGCAAAGCCTTCG
AGAATCGGCAGAGATCTCACACTGGACAGAGACCGTGTAAGGAATGTGGGCAAGCCTGCAGCTGCCTCTC
CTGCCAAAGCCCTCCTATGAAAACGCAGACTGTAGAGAAACCCTGTAATTGCCAGGACTCAAGGACAGCA
TCTGTGACATACGTGAAAAGTCTCAGCAGTAAAAAGTCTTATGAATGTCAGAAATGTGGAAAAGCTTTCA
TTTGTCCCTCATCTTTCAGGGGACATGTGAATAGTCATCATGGGCAGAAAACCCATGCATGTAAAGTATG
TGGGAAGACCTTTATGTATTACTCCTACCTTACACGGCACGTAAGAACTCACACAGGAGAGAAACCCTAT
GAGTGTAAGGAGTGTGGGAAAGCCTTCAGCTGTCCCTCGTACTTTCGAGAACATGTCAGAACACACACTG
GAGAGAAACCGTATGAATGTAAGCATTGTGGAAAATCATTCAGCTGTTACTCCTCCTTTAGAGATCACGT
GAGGACGCACACTGGAGAGAAACCCTGTCAGTGTAAACATTGCGGAAAAGCGTTCACTTGTTACTCGTCT
CTTCGAGAACATGGGAGAACGCACAGTGGAGAGAAACCCTATGAATGTAAGGAATGCGGCAAAGCCTTCA
GGTACCCCTCCTCTCTGCGAGCACACATGAGAATGCACACCGGAGAGAAGCCCTATGTGTGCAAGCAGTG
TGGGAAGGCCTTCGGATGTCCCACTTACTTTAGAAGACATGTGAAAACACACAGCGGGGTGAAGCCCTAT
CAATGTAAAGAGTGTGGGAAAGCCTACAGTTTTTCCTCCTCCCTTCGAATCCACGTGAGGACGCATACTG
GAGAGAAGCCCTTTGAGTGTAAGCATTGTGGGAAAGCCTTCAGCTGTCACTCCTCCCTTCGAGAGCATGT
GCGAACCCACAGCGGAGAGAAACCGTACGAATGTAATCAATGTGGGAAAGCCTTCAGCCACGCTCAGTAC
TTTCAAAAGCATGTGAGATCACACAGTGGGGTCAAACCCTACGAATGTACTGAATGTGGGAAAGCCTACA
GTTGTTCCTCGTCCCTTCGTGTGCACGTGAGAACGCACACTGGAGAGAGACCGTATGAATGCAAGCAGTG
TGGGAAAACCTTCAGGTATCTCGCATCGCTTCAAGCACATGTGAGAACACATGCTGGAGCGTGCCCAACT
TTCTTGTACAAAGTGGTTGATATCGGTAAGCCTATCCCTAACCCTCTCCTCGGTCTCGATTCTACGTAGT
AATGAACTAGTCCGTAACTTGAAAGTATTTCGATTTCTTGGCTTTATATATCTTGTGGAAAGGACGATTA
GTACTATCCCTGAGCCTCTGC
