>Addgene plasmid #144728 | TFORF3252 | depositor partial sequence | sequence record 286300 | Barcode
TTAGTACTATCCCTGAGCCTCTGC
